>Addgene plasmid #71470 | pET28a-HsSENP7 | depositor partial sequence | sequence record 129187 | T7_fwd
AGAATAATTTTGTTTAACTTTAAGAAGGAGATATACCATGGGCAGCAGCCATCATCATCATCATCACAGC
AGCGGCCTGGTGCCGCGCGGCAGCCATATGGTACCTATGGACAAGAGAAAGCTCGGGCGACGGCCATCTT
CATCCGAAATCATCACAGAAGGAAAAAGGAAAAAGTCATCTTCTGATTTATCGGAGATAAGAAAGATGTT
AAATGCAAAACCAGAGGATGTCCATGTTCAATCACCACTGTCCAAATTCAGAAGCTCAGAACGCTGGACT
CTCCCTTTGCAGTGGGAAAGAAGCCTAAGGAATAAAGTCATCTCTCTAGACCATAAAAATCAAAAACATA
TCCGAGGGTGTCCTGTTACTTCCAAGTCATCACCAGAAAGGCAACTCAAAGTTATGTTGACGAATGTCCT
ATGGACGGATTTAGGACGAAAATTCAGAAAGACCCTACCTAGAAACGATGCTAATTTATGTGATGCCAAC
AAGGTGCAATCAGACTCATTGCCTTCGACATCTGTTGACAGCCTAGAGACATGTCAAAAATTAGAACCTC
TTCGCCAAAGCCTTAATTTATCTGAAAGGATACCCAGAGTTATATTGACGAATGTCCTGGGAACGGAGTT
AGGAAGAAAATACATAAGGACCCCACCTGTAACTGAGGGAAGTTTGAGTGATACAGACAACTTGCAATCA
GAGCAACTTTCTTCATCATCTGATGGCAGCCTAGAATCTTATCAAAATCTAAACCCTCACAAGAGCTGTT
ATTTATCTGAAAGGGGCTCACAACGAAGTAAGACAGTAGATGACAATTCTGCAAAGCAGACTGCGCACAA
TAAAGAAAAACGAAGAAAGGATGATGGCATTTCTCTTTTAATATCTGATACTCAGCCTGAAGACCTTAAC
AGTGGAAGTAGAGGTTGTGATCATCTCGAACAGGAAAGCAGAAACAAGGATGT
