>Addgene plasmid #71470 | pET28a-HsSENP7 | depositor partial sequence | sequence record 129188 | SENP7_internal_fwd
AATATTCTGATTCAAAGTGGAACTCACTCTGATTTCCAGGAAGACAAAGAGAAGGCTTAGAAATAATTTA
CCTGATTCTCAATATTGTACTTCTTTGGATAAGTCAACAGAACAGACAAAAAAACAAGAAGATGACTCAA
CAATATCCACTGAGTTTGAAAAGCCAAGTGAAAACTATCATCAGGATCCAAAACTGCCTGAAGAAATTAC
AACTAAACCTACAAAAAGTGATTTTACTAAACTATCCTCACTTAACAGTCAGGAGTTGACTTTGAGTAAT
GCCACCAAAAGTGCCTCTGCCGGTTCAACCACTGAAACCGTTGAGAACTCTAATTCCATTGATATTGTGG
GGATTTCTTCCCTGGTTGAAAAGGATGAGAATGAGTTGAATACCATAGAAA
