>Addgene plasmid #71470 | pET28a-HsSENP7 | addgene partial sequence | sequence record 135100 | T7 5'-TAATACGACTCACTATAGGG-3'
ATTTTGTTTAACTTTAAGAAGGAGATATACCATGGGCAGCAGCCATCATCATCATCATCACAGCAGCGGC
CTGGTGCCGCGCGGCAGCCATATGGTACCTATGGACAAGAGAAAGCTCGGGCGACGGCCATCTTCATCCG
AAATCATCACAGAAGGAAAAAGGAAAAAGTCATCTTCTGATTTATCGGAGATAAGAAAGATGTTAAATGC
AAAACCAGAGGATGTCCATGTTCAATCACCACTGTCCAAATTCAGAAGCTCAGAACGCTGGACTCTCCCT
TTGCAGTGGGAAAGAAGCCTAAGGAATAAAGTCATCTCTCTAGACCATAAAAATCAAAAACATATCCGAG
GGTGTCCTGTTACTTCCAAGTCATCACCAGAAAGGCAACTCAAAGTTATGTTGACGAATGTCCTATGGAC
GGATTTAGGACGAAAATTCAGAAAGACCCTACCTAGAAACGATGCTAATTTATGTGATGCCAACAAGGTG
CAATCAGACTCATTGCCTTCGACATCTGTTGACAGCCTAGAGACATGTCAAAAATTAGAACCTCTTCGCC
AAAGCCTTAATTTATCTGAAAGGATACCCAGAGTTATATTGACGAATGTCCTGGGAACGGAGTTAGGAAG
AAAATACATAAGGACCCCACCTGTAACTGAGGGAAGTTTGAGTGATACAGACAACTTGCAATCAGAGCAA
CTTTCTTCATCATCTGATGGCAGCCTAGAATCTTATCAAAATCTAAACCCTCACAAGAGCTGTTATTTAT
CTGAAAGGGGCTCACAACGAAGTAAGACAGTAGATGACAATTCTGCAAAGCAGACTGCGCACAATAAAGA
AA
