>Addgene plasmid #71470 | pET28a-HsSENP7 | addgene partial sequence | sequence record 135105 | T7term 5'-GCTAGTTATTGCTCAGCGG-3'
CAGCCGGATCTCAGTGGTGGTGGTGGTGGTGCTCGAGGCTAGCCTAGCTACTGCTGCCCTTCTGTTGCTG
TAAATGAAGTTTCAAGATGAGCTCTCGAATATCTTCCCGTTTGGTCTTTATTACATGACGAGGAAACCAC
TTCTCCAAATGAATTGGAAGTTCAAAGTTAACAATAGGATCCTTGAAGAAGCTTTCCACATACTGCAATA
AATATACTCCACAATCACTGCTATTGTCCTGTTTAGGAACTTTAGGGCATAGATCCACCATGTTTGTTTT
GCTGAATTGACGATGAGTTTTTAGTTTAACTTCCCACTCTACCTCTAAATACTCTCGTAAATTCTGAACT
GTGTTTTGTACAGAAGCAGCTTTCAAGGAGTCTAGTATAAGAATACATGGCCTTTTACACATTTTCTTTG
GTACTGACATATTCGACTCGGTACTTTGGGAATCCTCTGCACTCAAAGACAGTGTCGAAGTAGTACGTAG
ATCATTATCTATTGTTTTGTTGTCATTTTGGGACTGCTGAGCCTGGGACTGCTGGGATACAGTTTGTGGA
AAATCTTCATACACAGCTTCTTCTAACCATGGAAAACAAATGACTGCGAGATACCAGTGAGACGACTCAT
TTACAGGTACAAAGATGTAATCTTTATTAAAAATGTTTATGTGACGAGTCCATGTTCTTACTCTTTTATG
TCTTCTCTGTGCCATTGAAAGATTTGGATTATCTTCTGTTAAATTATTTTCCTTTCTTGTCAAGCATTTA
TAGAAAAAGCTACTAAAAATGTGACTTCGTTCAACAAGTTCATCTGATGCCTTCTCCAATATAAGATACT
TAAGGT
