[The description below was written by a language model from this plasmid's Addgene catalogue record.]
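Description:
pET28a-HsSENP7 is a bacterial expression plasmid built on the Novagen pET-28a backbone and carrying the full-length coding sequence of human SENP7 (SUMO1/sentrin specific peptidase 7), a member of the SENP family of SUMO proteases. The insert of about 3.15 kb corresponds to the human SENP7 reference transcript but was synthesised with codons optimised for E. coli expression, so the nucleotide sequence differs from the native cDNA. It was cloned between the NdeI and XhoI sites, both of which remain intact, giving a total plasmid size of roughly 8.45 kb. The plasmid is selected with kanamycin and is recorded as low copy. No feature table accompanies this record, so details of the origin and other backbone elements are not individually documented here.

Expression is driven by the T7 promoter, which requires T7 RNA polymerase supplied either by a suitable expression host or in a cell-free reaction. Cloning at NdeI places SENP7 in frame with the backbone-encoded N-terminal hexahistidine tag, which allows detection or purification of the protein by immobilised metal affinity methods. The stated purpose emphasises that the construct is suitable for T7-based in vitro transcription/translation, providing a route to full-length SENP7 without bacterial production. The associated work concerns evaluation of the activity and substrate specificity of the human SENP proteases, so the plasmid is intended as a source of full-length enzyme for biochemical assays of SUMO processing and deconjugation.
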