Addgene plasmid #71470: pET28a-HsSENP7
Purpose: Encodes human full length SENP7. Suitable for in vitro transcription/translation (T7).
Depositing lab: Jorge Eduardo Azevedo. Depositing organization: Instituto de Biologia Molecular e Celular (IBMC). Publication: Evaluation of the activity and substrate specificity of the human SENP family of SUMO proteases. Mendes AV, Grou CP, Azevedo JE, Pinto MP. Biochim Biophys Acta. 2015 Oct 29. pii: S0167-4889(15)00373-0. doi: 10.1016/j.bbamcr.2015.10.020. PubMed 26522917.
Backbone
  Vector backbone: pET-28a
  Backbone manufacturer: Novagen
  Backbone size w/o insert (bp): 5289
  Total vector size (bp): 8454
  Vector type: Bacterial Expression
Growth in bacteria
  Bacterial resistance: Kanamycin, 50 μg/mL
  Growth temperature: 37°C
  Growth strain: DH5alpha
  Copy number: Low Copy
Gene/Insert
  Gene/Insert name: SUMO1/sentrin specific peptidase 7 (alt name: SENP7)
  Species: H. sapiens (human)
  Insert size (bp): 3153
  Mutation: Gene optimised for E. coli expression (Genscript)
  GenBank ID: NM_020654.4
  Entrez Gene: SENP7
  Promoter: T7
  Tag / fusion protein: Hexahistidine (N terminal on backbone)
  Cloning method: Restriction Enzyme; 5′ cloning site NdeI (not destroyed); 3′ cloning site XhoI (not destroyed)
  Sequencing primers: 5′ T7; 3′ T7term
Terms and licenses: Academic/Nonprofit Terms; Industry Terms: Not Available to Industry
How to cite: pET28a-HsSENP7 was a gift from Jorge Eduardo Azevedo (Addgene plasmid # 71470 ; http://n2t.net/addgene:71470 ; RRID:Addgene_71470)
